>Addgene plasmid #62413 | MXS_Kaede | depositor full sequence | sequence record 102474 | Full Sequence
CATGATATCAAACGCGTAACTCGAGATGGTGAGTCTGATTAAACCAGAAATGAAGATCAAGCTGCTTATG
GAAGGCAATGTAAACGGGCACCAGTTTGTTATTGAGGGAGATGGAAAAGGCCATCCTTTTGAGGGAAAAC
AGAGTATGGACCTTGTAGTCAAAGAAGGCGCACCTCTCCCTTTTGCCTACGATATCTTGACAACAGCATT
CCATTATGGTAACAGGGTTTTTGCTAAATACCCAGACCATATACCAGACTACTTCAAGCAGTCGTTTCCC
AAAGGGTTTTCTTGGGAGCGAAGCCTGATGTTCGAGGACGGGGGCGTTTGCATCGCTACAAATGACATAA
CACTGAAAGGAGACACTTTTTTTAACAAAGTTCGATTTGATGGCGTAAACTTTCCCCCAAATGGTCCTGT
TATGCAGAAGAAGACTCTGAAATGGGAGGCATCCACTGAGAAAATGTATTTGCGTGATGGAGTGTTGACG
GGCGATATTACAATGGCTCTGCTGCTTAAAGGAGATGTCCATTACCGATGTGACTTCAGAACTACTTACA
AATCTAGGCAGGAGGGTGTCAAGTTGCCAGGATATCACTTTGTCGATCACTGCATCAGCATATTGAGGCA
TGACAAAGACTACAACGAGGTTAAGCTGTATGAGCACGCTGTTGCCCATTCTGGATTGCCGGACAACGTC
AAGGTCGACCAATTCGGGGAAATGTGCGCGGAACCCCTATTTGTTTATTTTTCTAAATACATTCAAATAT
GTATCCGCTCATGAGACAATAACCCTGATAAATGCTTCAATAATATTGAAAAAGGAAGAGTATGAGTATT
CAACATTTCCGTGTCGCCCTTATTCCCTTTTTTGCGGCATTTTGCCTTCCTGTTTTTGCTCACCCAGAAA
CGCTGGTGAAAGTAAAAGATGCTGAAGATCAGTTGGGTGCACGAGTGGGTTACATCGAACTGGATCTCAA
CAGCGGTAAGATCCTTGAGAGTTTTCGCCCCGAAGAACGTTTTCCAATGATGAGCACTTTTAAAGTTCTG
CTATGTGGCGCGGTATTATCCCGTATTGACGCCGGGCAAGAGCAACTCGGTCGCCGCATACACTATTCTC
AGAATGACTTGGTTGAGTACTCACCAGTCACAGAAAAGCATCTTACGGATGGCATGACAGTAAGAGAATT
ATGCAGTGCTGCCATAACCATGAGTGATAACACTGCGGCCAACTTACTTCTGACAACGATCGGAGGACCG
AAGGAGCTAACCGCTTTTTTGCACAACATGGGGGATCATGTAACTCGCCTTGATCGTTGGGAACCGGAGC
TGAATGAAGCCATACCAAACGACGAGCGTGACACCACGATGCCTGTAGCAATGGCAACAACGTTGCGCAA
ACTATTAACTGGCGAACTACTTACTCTAGCTTCCCGGCAACAATTAATAGACTGGATGGAGGCGGATAAA
GTTGCAGGACCACTTCTGCGCTCGGCCCTTCCGGCTGGCTGGTTTATTGCTGATAAATCTGGAGCCGGTG
AGCGTGGGTCTCGCGGTATCATTGCAGCACTGGGGCCAGATGGTAAGCCCTCCCGTATCGTAGTTATCTA
CACGACGGGGAGTCAGGCAACTATGGATGAACGAAATAGACAGATCGCTGAGATAGGTGCCTCACTGATT
AAGCATTGGTAACTGTCAGACCAAGTTTACTCATATATACTTTAGATTGATTTAAAACTTCATTTTTAAT
TTAAAAGGATCTAGGTGAAGATCCTTTTTGATAATCTCATGACCAAAATCCCTTAACGTGAGTTTTCGTT
CCACTGAGCGTCAGACCCCGTAGAAAAGATCAAAGGATCTTCTTGAGATCCTTTTTTTCTGCGCGTAATC
TGCTGCTTGCAAACAAAAAAACCACCGCTACCAGCGGTGGTTTGTTTGCCGGATCAAGAGCTACCAACTC
TTTTTCCGAAGGTAACTGGCTTCAGCAGAGCGCAGATACCAAATACTGTTCTTCTAGTGTAGCCGTAGTT
AGGCCACCACTTCAAGAACTCTGTAGCACCGCCTACATACCTCGCTCTGCTAATCCTGTTACCAGTGGCT
GCTGCCAGTGGCGATAAGTCGTGTCTTACCGGGTTGGACTCAAGACGATAGTTACCGGATAAGGCGCAGC
GGTCGGGCTGAACGGGGGGTTCGTGCACACAGCCCAGCTTGGAGCGAACGACCTACACCGAACTGAGATA
CCTACAGCGTGAGCTATGAGAAAGCGCCACGCTTCCCGAAGGGAGAAAGGCGGACAGGTATCCGGTAAGC
GGCAGGGTCGGAACAGGAGAGCGCACGAGGGAGCTTCCAGGGGGAAACGCCTGGTATCTTTATAGTCCTG
TCGGGTTTCGCCACCTCTGACTTGAGCGTCGATTTTTGTGATGCTCGTCAGGGGGGCGGAGCCTATGGAA
AAACGCCAGCAACGCGGCCTTTTTACGGTTCCTGGCCTTTTGCTGGCCTTTTGCTCACATGTTCTTTCCT
GCGTTATCCCCTGATTCTGTGGATAACCGTATTACCGCCTTTGAGTGAGCTGATACCGCTCGCCGCAGCC
GAACGACCGAGCGCAGCGAGTCAGTGAGC
Features (pLannotate 1.2.2; 4 found; start..end, strand, type, name):
     26..703     +  CDS            Kaede: Kaede green-to-red photoconvertible fluorescent protein (Ando et al., 2002)
    727..831     +  promoter       AmpR promoter: bla
    832..1692    +  CDS            AmpR: β-lactamase; bla; confers resistance to ampicillin, carbenicillin, and related antibiotics
   1863..2451    +  rep_origin     ori: high-copy-number ColE1/pMB1/pBR322/pUC origin of replication
