[The description below was written by a language model from this plasmid's Addgene catalogue record and pLannotate feature annotations shown in this document.]
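Description:
MXS_Kaede is a small, high-copy bacterial cloning plasmid from the MXS-chaining synthetic biology toolkit, a modular restriction-enzyme-based platform designed for assembling constructs used in imaging and flow cytometry in mammalian systems. It consists of the minimal MXS_chaining vector backbone (about 1.9 kb) carrying a single building-block insert, giving a total annotated sequence of roughly 2.6 kb. Propagation in E. coli relies on a ColE1/pUC-type high-copy origin of replication, and selection is by ampicillin resistance through the β-lactamase gene (AmpR) driven by its own bla promoter. These are the only backbone elements annotated.

The payload is a synthetic coding sequence of about 0.7 kb for Kaede, a fluorescent protein that photoconverts from green to red emission, which makes it useful for optically marking and then tracking selected cells or protein populations. The insert sits between MluI and SalI sites, both of which are retained after cloning, so the module can be excised or joined to other parts. The feature table shows no promoter, polyadenylation signal or other eukaryotic regulatory element flanking the Kaede coding sequence, and no mammalian selection marker, so the plasmid is evidently not an expression vector in itself. Rather, it serves as a part donor: the Kaede module is intended to be chained with other MXS modules to build complete cassettes, although the record does not detail the specific assembly steps or downstream constructs.
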