Addgene plasmid #62413: MXS_Kaede
Purpose: MXS_chaining vector with Kaede
Depositing lab: Pierre Neveu. Depositing organization: European Molecular Biology Laboratory (EMBL), Heidelberg. Publication: MXS-Chaining: A Highly Efficient Cloning Platform for Imaging and Flow Cytometry Approaches in Mammalian Systems. Sladitschek HL, Neveu PA. PLoS One. 2015 Apr 24;10(4):e0124958. doi: 10.1371/journal.pone.0124958. eCollection 2015. PONE-D-15-01385 PubMed 25909630.
Backbone
  Vector backbone: MXS_chaining vector
  Backbone manufacturer: Neveu lab, Addgene plasmid #62394
  Backbone size w/o insert (bp): 1945
  Vector type: Synthetic Biology
Growth in bacteria
  Bacterial resistance: Ampicillin, 100 μg/mL
  Growth temperature: 37°C
  Growth strain: Mach1
  Copy number: High Copy
Gene/Insert
  Gene/Insert name: Kaede
  Species: Synthetic
  Insert size (bp): 696
  Cloning method: Restriction Enzyme; 5′ cloning site MluI (not destroyed); 3′ cloning site SalI (not destroyed)
  Sequencing primers: 5′ TTACCGCCTTTGAGTGAG; 3′ TTGTCTCATGAGCGGATAC
Terms and licenses: Academic/Nonprofit Terms; Industry Terms: Not Available to Industry
How to cite: MXS_Kaede was a gift from Pierre Neveu (Addgene plasmid # 62413 ; http://n2t.net/addgene:62413 ; RRID:Addgene_62413)
