>Addgene plasmid #62413 | MXS_Kaede | addgene partial sequence | sequence record 104671 | pBR322ori-F 5'-GGGAAACGCCTGGTATCTTT-3'
GTGATGCTCGTCAGGGGGGCGGAGCCTATGGAAAAACGCCAGCAACGCGGCCTTTTTACGGTTCCTGGCC
TTTTGCTGGCCTTTTGCTCACATGTTCTTTCCTGCGTTATCCCCTGATTCTGTGGATAACCGTATTACCG
CCTTTGAGTGAGCTGATACCGCTCGCCGCAGCCGAACGACCGAGCGCAGCGAGTCAGTGAGCCATGATAT
CAAACGCGTAACTCGAGATGGTGAGTCTGATTAAACCAGAAATGAAGATCAAGCTGCTTATGGAAGGCAA
TGTAAACGGGCACCAGTTTGTTATTGAGGGAGATGGAAAAGGCCATCCTTTTGAGGGAAAACAGAGTATG
GACCTTGTAGTCAAAGAAGGCGCACCTCTCCCTTTTGCCTACGATATCTTGACAACAGCATTCCATTATG
GTAACAGGGTTTTTGCTAAATACCCAGACCATATACCAGACTACTTCAAGCAGTCGTTTCCCAAAGGGTT
TTCTTGGGAGCGAAGCCTGATGTTCGAGGACGGGGGCGTTTGCATCGCTACAAATGACATAACACTGAAA
GGAGACACTTTTTTTAACAAAGTTCGATTTGATGGCGTAAACTTTCCCCCAAATGGTCCTGTTATGCAGA
AGAAGACTCTGAAATGGGAGGCATCCACTGAGAAAATGTATTTGCGTGATGGAGTGTTGACGGGCGATAT
TACAATGGCTCTGCTGCTTAAAGGAGATGTCCATTACCGATGTGACTTCAG
