>Addgene plasmid #62413 | MXS_Kaede | addgene partial sequence | sequence record 104673 | AmpSeq-F 5'-ctcatgagcggatacatatttgaa-3'
GAATTGGTCGACCTTGACGTTGTCCGGCAATCCAGAATGGGCAACAGCGTGCTCATACAGCTTAACCTCG
TTGTAGTCTTTGTCATGCCTCAATATGCTGATGCAGTGATCGACAAAGTGATATCCTGGCAACTTGACAC
CCTCCTGCCTAGATTTGTAAGTAGTTCTGAAGTCACATCGGTAATGGACATCTCCTTTAAGCAGCAGAGC
CATTGTAATATCGCCCGTCAACACTCCATCACGCAAATACATTTTCTCAGTGGATGCCTCCCATTTCAGA
GTCTTCTTCTGCATAACAGGACCATTTGGGGGAAAGTTTACGCCATCAAATCGAACTTTGTTAAAAAAAG
TGTCTCCTTTCAGTGTTATGTCATTTGTAGCGATGCAAACGCCCCCGTCCTCGAACATCAGGCTTCGCTC
CCAAGAAAACCCTTTGGGAAACGACTGCTTGAAGTAGTCTGGTATATGGTCTGGGTATTTAGCAAAAACC
CTGTTACCATAATGGAATGCTGTTGTCAAGATATCGTAGGCAAAAGGGAGAGGTGCGCCTTCTTTGACTA
CAAGGTCCATACTCTGTTTTCCCTCAAAAGGATGGCCTTTTCCATCTCCCTCAATAACAAACTGGTGCCC
GTTTACATTGCCTTCCATAAGCAGCTTGATCTTCATTTCTGGTTTAATCAGACTCACCATCTCGAGTTAC
GCGTTTGATATCATGGCTCACTGACTCGCTGCGCTCGGTCGTTCGGCTGCGGCGAGCGGTATCAGCTCAC
TC
